Addgene plasmid #217644: pCW57.1 WT1 +378 ATG
Purpose: Dox inducible WT1 cDNA - as transcribed from +378ATG (short isoform)
Depositing lab: Constanze Bonifer. Depositing organization: University of Birmingham. Publication: Isoform-specific and signaling-dependent propagation of acute myeloid leukemia by Wilms tumor 1. Potluri S, Assi SA, Chin PS, Coleman DJL, Pickin A, Moriya S, Seki N, Heidenreich O, Cockerill PN, Bonifer C. Cell Rep. 2021 Apr 20;35(3):109010. doi: 10.1016/j.celrep.2021.109010. PubMed 33882316.
Backbone
  Vector backbone: pCW57.1
  Backbone manufacturer: Addgene #41393
  Vector type: Mammalian Expression
Growth in bacteria
  Bacterial resistance: Ampicillin, 100 μg/mL
  Growth temperature: 37°C
  Growth strain: NEB Stable
  Copy number: High Copy
Gene/Insert
  Gene/Insert name: WT1 short isoform
  Species: H. sapiens (human)
  Entrez Gene: WT1 (a.k.a. AWT1, GUD, NPHS4, WAGR, WIT-2, WT-1, WT33)
  Cloning method: Gateway Cloning
Terms and licenses: Academic/Nonprofit Terms; Industry Terms: Not Available to Industry
How to cite: pCW57.1 WT1 +378 ATG was a gift from Constanze Bonifer (Addgene plasmid # 217644 ; http://n2t.net/addgene:217644 ; RRID:Addgene_217644)
