[The description below was written by a language model from this plasmid's Addgene catalogue record and pLannotate feature annotations shown in this document.]
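Description:
pCW57.1 WT1 +378 ATG is a doxycycline-inducible expression plasmid built on the pCW57.1 backbone. It is catalogued as a mammalian expression vector, but its feature table shows the layout of a third-generation, self-inactivating HIV-1 lentiviral transfer vector. An RSV promoter fused to a truncated 5' LTR drives the genomic transcript, which carries the Ψ packaging signal, a gag fragment, the RRE for Rev-dependent export, cPPT/CTS, WPRE and a ΔU3 3' LTR. An SV40 poly(A) signal and SV40 origin follow the 3' LTR. In bacteria the plasmid is maintained through a high-copy ColE1/pUC-type origin and selected with ampicillin (AmpR). The recommended recombination-tolerant growth strain is a common choice for LTR-containing plasmids.

The payload is a human WT1 cDNA for the short isoform, translated from the ATG at +378. It was introduced by Gateway cloning and sits downstream of attB1 under the tight TRE promoter, which consists of seven tet operators and a minimal CMV promoter. The annotated WT1 coding fragment is followed by roughly 1.3 kb of unannotated sequence, an attB2 site, an EMCV IRES and EGFP, then a second attB2 site. This suggests that green fluorescence co-reports induced transcription, although the catalogue fields do not mention the reporter or explain the duplicated attB2. A separate constitutive hPGK promoter drives puromycin N-acetyltransferase followed by rtTA3. The element linking these two coding regions is not annotated. Puromycin-selected cells therefore carry the transactivator, which activates the TRE only when doxycycline is present. The associated study concerns isoform-specific roles of WT1 in acute myeloid leukaemia, consistent with use for controlled expression of this single WT1 isoform.
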