Features (pLannotate 1.2.2; 34 found; start..end, strand, type, name):
     41..158     +  misc_feature   cPPT/CTS: central polypurine tract and central termination sequence of HIV-1
    212..526     +  promoter       tight TRE promoter: Tet-responsive promoter PTight, consisting of seven tet operator sequences followed by the minimal CMV promoter
    548..568     +  protein_bind   attB1: mutant version of attB; core recombination site for the Gateway® BP reaction BP Clonase™
    566..1561    +  CDS            WT1 (fragment): WT1_HUMAN - Experimental evidence at protein level: Swiss-Prot protein existence level 1. Transcription factor that plays an important role in cellular development and cell survival (PubMed:7862533). Recognizes and binds to the DNA sequence 5'-GCG(T/G)GGGCG-3' (PubMed:7862533, PubMed:17716689, PubMed:25258363). Regulates the expression of numerous target genes, including EPO. Plays an essential role for development of the urogenital system. It has a tumor suppressor as well as an oncogenic role in tumor formation. Function may be isoform-specific: isoforms lacking the KTS motif may act as tran
   2864..2888    -  protein_bind   attB2: mutant version of attB; recombination site for the Gateway® BP reaction BP Clonase™
   2892..2912    +  misc_feature   MCS (fragment): pBluescript multiple cloning site
   3016..3478    +  misc_feature   IRES: internal ribosome entry site (IRES) of the encephalomyocarditis virus (EMCV)
   3492..4211    +  CDS            EGFP: the original enhanced GFP (Yang et al., 1996) mammalian codon-optimized
   4228..4251    +  misc_feature   MCS (fragment): pBluescript multiple cloning site
   4261..4285    -  protein_bind   attB2: mutant version of attB; recombination site for the Gateway® BP reaction BP Clonase™
   4302..4320    +  CDS            9xHis (fragment): 9xHis affinity tag
   4330..4840    +  promoter       hPGK promoter: human phosphoglycerate kinase 1 promoter
   4850..5446    +  CDS            PuroR (fragment): puromycin N-acetyltransferase; pac from Streptomyces; confers resistance to puromycin
   5501..6198    +  CDS            rtTA3 (fragment): reverse tetracycline transactivator 3 activates expression from Tet-responsive promoters in the presence of doxycycline
   6128..6238    +  CDS            VP48: 3 tandem repeats of the minimal activation domain of herpes simplex virus VP16 (Cheng et al., 2013)
   6274..6822    +  misc_feature   WPRE (fragment): woodchuck hepatitis virus posttranscriptional regulatory element
   6848..6919    +  CDS            nef (fragment): NEF_HV1Z2 - Experimental evidence at protein level: Swiss-Prot protein existence level 1. Extracellular Nef protein targets CD4(+) T-lymphocytes for apoptosis by interacting with CXCR4 surface receptors. From Human immunodeficiency virus type 1 group M subtype D (isolate Z2/CDC-Z34) (HIV-1).
   6921..7154    +  LTR            3' LTR (ΔU3): self-inactivating 3' long terminal repeat (LTR) from HIV-1
   7226..7347    +  polyA_signal   SV40 poly(A) signal: SV40 polyadenylation signal
   7387..7522    +  rep_origin     SV40 ori: SV40 origin of replication
   7530..7593    +  promoter       AmpR promoter: bla
   7594..8454    +  CDS            AmpR: β-lactamase; bla; confers resistance to ampicillin, carbenicillin, and related antibiotics
   8625..9213    +  rep_origin     ori: high-copy-number ColE1/pMB1/pBR322/pUC origin of replication
   9396..9488    +  CDS            lacI (fragment): lac repressor; lacI; The lac repressor binds to the lac operator to inhibit transcription in E. coli. This inhibition can be relieved by adding lactose or isopropyl-β-D-thiogalactopyranoside (IPTG).
   9501..9522    +  protein_bind   CAP binding site: CAP binding activates transcription in the presence of cAMP. E. coli catabolite activator protein
   9537..9567    +  promoter       lac promoter: promoter for the E. coli lac operon
   9571..9593    +  protein_bind   lac operator (fragment): The lac repressor binds to the lac operator to inhibit transcription in E. coli. This inhibition can be relieved by adding lactose or isopropyl-β-D-thiogalactopyranoside (IPTG). lac repressor encoded by lacI
   9636..9654    +  promoter       T3 promoter: promoter for bacteriophage T3 RNA polymerase
   9682..9908    +  promoter       RSV promoter: Rous sarcoma virus enhancer/promoter
   9909..10089   +  LTR            5' LTR (truncated): truncated 5' long terminal repeat (LTR) from HIV-1
  10136..10261   +  misc_feature   HIV-1 Ψ: packaging signal of human immunodeficiency virus type 1
  10245..10608   +  CDS            HIV-1 gag (fragment): gag protein from human immunodeficiency virus 1; gag
  10754..10987   +  misc_feature   RRE: The Rev response element (RRE) of HIV-1 allows for Rev-dependent mRNA export from the nucleus to the cytoplasm.
  11364..11388   +  CDS            Rev (fragment): human immunodeficiency virus 1 (HIV-1) Rev protein; rev; enhances nuclear export of unspliced and incompletely spliced viral mRNAs
>Addgene plasmid #217644 | pCW57.1 WT1 +378 ATG | addgene full sequence | sequence record 433656 | Addgene NGS Result
AATTCTCGACCTCGAGACAAATGGCAGTATTCATCCACAATTTTAAAAGAAAAGGGGGGATTGGGGGGTA
CAGTGCAGGGGAAAGAATAGTAGACATAATAGCAACAGACATACAAACTAAAGAATTACAAAAACAAATT
ACAAAAATTCAAAATTTTCGGGTTTATTACAGGGACAGCAGAGATCCACTTTGGCCGCGAATCGATATGT
CGAGTTTACTCCCTATCAGTGATAGAGAACGTATGTCGAGTTTACTCCCTATCAGTGATAGAGAACGATG
TCGAGTTTACTCCCTATCAGTGATAGAGAACGTATGTCGAGTTTACTCCCTATCAGTGATAGAGAACGTA
TGTCGAGTTTACTCCCTATCAGTGATAGAGAACGTATGTCGAGTTTATCCCTATCAGTGATAGAGAACGT
ATGTCGAGTTTACTCCCTATCAGTGATAGAGAACGTATGTCGAGGTAGGCGTGTACGGTGGGAGGCCTAT
ATAAGCAGAGCTCGTTTAGTGAACCGTCAGATCGCCTGGAGAATTGGCTAGCATCAACAAGTTTGTACAA
AAAAGCAGGCTGGCGCCGGAACCAATTCAGTCGACGCCACCATGTTTCCTAACGCGCCCTACCTGCCCAG
CTGCCTCGAGAGCCAGCCCGCTATTCGCAATCAGGGTTACAGCACGGTCACCTTCGACGGGACGCCCAGC
TACGGTCACACGCCCTCGCACCATGCGGCGCAGTTCCCCAACCACTCATTCAAGCATGAGGATCCCATGG
GCCAGCAGGGCTCGCTGGGTGAGCAGCAGTACTCGGTGCCGCCCCCGGTCTATGGCTGCCACACCCCCAC
CGACAGCTGCACCGGCAGCCAGGCTTTGCTGCTGAGGACGCCCTACAGCAGTGACAATTTATACCAAATG
ACATCCCAGCTTGAATGCATGACCTGGAATCAGATGAACTTAGGAGCCACCTTAAAGGGAGTTGCTGCTG
GGAGCTCCAGCTCAGTGAAATGGACAGAAGGGCAGAGCAACCACAGCACAGGGTACGAGAGCGATAACCA
CACAACGCCCATCCTCTGCGGAGCCCAATACAGAATACACACGCACGGTGTCTTCAGAGGCATTCAGGAT
GTGCGACGTGTGCCTGGAGTAGCCCCGACTCTTGTACGGTCGGCATCTGAGACCAGTGAGAAACGCCCCT
TCATGTGTGCTTACCCAGGCTGCAATAAGAGATATTTTAAGCTGTCCCACTTACAGATGCACAGCAGGAA
GCACACTGGTGAGAAACCATACCAGTGTGACTTCAAGGACTGTGAACGAAGGTTTTCTCGTTCAGACCAG
CTCAAAAGACACCAAAGGAGACATACAGGTGTGAAACCATTCCAGTGTAAAACTTGTCAGCGAAAGTTCT
CCCGGTCCGACCACCTGAAGACCCACACCAGGACTCATACAGGTGAAAAGCCCTTCAGCTGTCGGTGGCC
AAGTTGTCAGAAAAAGTTTGCCCGGTCAGATGAATTAGTCCGCCATCACAACATGCATCAGAGAAACATG
ACCAAACTCCAGCTGGCGCTTTGAGGGGTCTCCCTCGGGGACCGTTCAGTGTCCCAGGCAGCACAGTGTG
TGAACTGCTTTCAAGTCTGACTCTCCACTCCTCCTCACTAAAAAGGAAACTTCAGTTGATCTTCTTCATC
CAACTTCCAAGACAAGATACCGGTGCTTCTGGAAACTACCAGGTGTGCCTGGAAGAGTTGGTCTCTGCCC
TGCCTACTTTTAGTTGACTCACAGGCCCTGGAGAAGCAGCTAACAATGTCTGGTTAGTTAAAAGCCCATT
GCCATTTGGTGTGGATTTTCTACTGTAAGAAGAGCCATAGCTGATCATGTCCCCCTGACCCTTCCCTTCT
TTTTTTATGCTCGTTTTCGCTGGGGATGGAATTATTGTACCATTTTCTATCATGGAATATTTATAGGCCA
GGGCATGTGTATGTGTCTGCTAATGTAAACTTTGTCATGGTTTCCATTTACTAACAGCAACAGCAAGAAA
TAAATCAGAGAGCAAGGCATCGGGGGTGAATCTTGTCTAACATTCCCGAGGTCAGCCAGGCTGCTAACCT
GGAAAGCAGGATGTAGTTCTGCCAGGCAACTTTTAAAGCTCATGCATTTCAAGCAGCTGAAGAAAGAATC
AGAACTAACCAGTACCTCTGTATAGAAATCTAAAAGAATTTTACCATTCAGTTAATTCAATGTGAACACT
GGCACACTGCTCTTAAGAAACTATGAAGATCTGAGATTTTTTTGTGTATGTTTTTGACTCTTTTGAGTGG
TAATCATATGTGTCTTTATAGATGTACATACCTCCTTGCACAAACGGAGGGGAATTCATTTTCATCACTG
GGAGTGTCCTTAGTGTATAAAAACCATGCTGGTATATGGCTTCAAGTTGTAAAAATGAAAGCGACTTTAA
AAGAAAATAGGGGATGGTCCAGGATCTCCACTGATAAGACTGTTTTTAAGTAACTTAAGGACCTTTGGGT
CTACAAGTATATGTGAAAAAAATGAGACTTACTGGGTGAGGAAATCCATTGTTTAAAGATGGTCGTGTGT
GTGTGTGTGTGTGTGTGTTGTGTTGTGTTTTGTTTTTTAAGGGAGGGAGTTTATTATTTACCGTTGCTTG
AAATTACTGTGTAAATATATGTCTGATAATGATTTGCTCTTTGACAACTAAAATTAGGACTGTATAAGTA
CTAGATGCATCACTGGGTGTTGATCTTACAAGATATTGATGATAACACTTAAAATTGTAACCTGCATTTT
TCACTTTGCTCTCAATTAAAGTCTATTCAAAAGGTAATTCGCGGCCGCACTCGAGATATCTAGACCCAGC
TTTCTTGTACAAAGTGGTGATTCCCCCGGGCTGCAGGAATTCCGCCCCCCCCCCCTAACGTTACTGGCCG
AAGCCGCTTGGAATAAGGCCGGTGTGCGTTTGTCTATATGTTATTTTCCACCATATTGCCGTCTTTTGGC
AATGTGAGGGCCCGGAAACCTGGCCCTGTCTTCTTGACGAGCATTCCTAGGGGTCTTTCCCCTCTCGCCA
AAGGAATGCAAGGTCTGTTGAATGTCGTGAAGGAAGCAGTTCCTCTGGAAGCTTCTTGAAGACAAACAAC
GTCTGTAGCGACCCTTTGCAGGCAGCGGAACCCCCCACCTGGCGACAGGTGCCTCTGCGGCCAAAAGCCA
CGTGTATAAGATACACCTGCAAAGGCGGCACAACCCCAGTGCCACGTTGTGAGTTGGATAGTTGTGGAAA
GAGTCAAATGGCTCTCCTCAAGCGTATTCAACAAGGGGCTGAAGGATGCCCAGAAGGTACCCCATTGTAT
GGGATCTGATCTGGGGCCTCGGTGCACATGCTTTACATGTGTTTAGTCGAGGTTAAAAAAACGTCTAGGC
CCCCCGAACCACGGGGACGTGGTTTTCCTTTGAAAAACACGATGATAATATGGCCACAACCATGGTGAGC
AAGGGCGAGGAGCTGTTCACCGGGGTGGTGCCCATCCTGGTCGAGCTGGACGGCGACGTAAACGGCCACA
AGTTCAGCGTGTCTGGCGAGGGCGAGGGCGATGCCACCTACGGCAAGCTGACCCTGAAGTTCATCTGCAC
CACCGGCAAGCTGCCCGTGCCCTGGCCCACCCTCGTGACCACCCTGACCTACGGCGTGCAGTGCTTCAGC
CGCTACCCCGACCACATGAAGCAGCACGACTTCTTCAAGTCCGCCATGCCCGAAGGCTACGTCCAGGAGC
GCACCATCTTCTTCAAGGACGACGGCAACTACAAGACCCGCGCCGAGGTGAAGTTCGAGGGCGACACCCT
GGTGAACCGCATCGAGCTGAAGGGCATCGACTTCAAGGAGGACGGCAACATCCTGGGGCACAAGCTGGAG
TACAACTACAACAGCCACAACGTCTATATCATGGCCGACAAGCAGAAGAACGGCATCAAGGCGAACTTCA
AGATCCGCCACAACATCGAGGACGGCAGCGTGCAGCTCGCCGACCACTACCAGCAGAACACCCCCATCGG
CGACGGCCCCGTGCTGCTGCCCGACAACCACTACCTGAGCACCCAGTCCGCCCTGAGCAAAGACCCCAAC
GAGAAGCGCGATCACATGGTCCTGCTGGAGTTCGTGACCGCCGCCGGGATCACTCTCGGCATGGACGAGC
TGTACAAGTAATGAATTAATTAAGAATTATCAAGCTTATCGATACCGTCGAGATATCTAGACCCAGCTTT
CTTGTACAAAGTGGTTTAGTAATGAACCGGTCCACCACCACCACCACCACTAAGGATCCGGGGTTGGGGT
TGCGCCTTTTCCAAGGCAGCCCTGGGTTTGCGCAGGGACGCGGCTGCTCTGGGCGTGGTTCCGGGAAACG
CAGCGGCGCCGACCCTGGGTCTCGCACATTCTTCACGTCCGTTCGCAGCGTCACCCGGATCTTCGCCGCT
ACCCTTGTGGGCCCCCCGGCGACGCTTCCTGCTCCGCCCCTAAGTCGGGAAGGTTCCTTGCGGTTCGCGG
CGTGCCGGACGTGACAAACGGAAGCCGCACGTCTCACTAGTACCCTCGCAGACGGACAGCGCCAGGGAGC
AATGGCAGCGCGCCGACCGCGATGGGCTGTGGCCAATAGCGGCTGCTCAGCAGGGCGCGCCGAGAGCAGC
GGCCGGGAAGGGGCGGTGCGGGAGGCGGGGTGTGGGGCGGTAGTGTGGGCCCTGTTCCTGCCCGCGCGGT
GTTCCGCATTCTGCAAGCCTCCGGAGCGCACGTCGGCAGTCGGCTCCCTCGTTGACCGAATCACCGACCT
CTCTCCCCAGCAATTCACCATGACCGAGTACAAGCCCACGGTGCGCCTCGCCACCCGCGACGACGTCCCC
AGGGCCGTACGCACCCTCGCCGCCGCGTTCGCCGACTACCCCGCCACGCGCCACACCGTCGATCCGGACC
GCCACATCGAGCGGGTCACCGAGCTGCAAGAACTCTTCCTCACGCGCGTCGGGCTCGACATCGGCAAGGT
GTGGGTCGCGGACGACGGCGCCGCGGTGGCGGTCTGGACCACGCCGGAGAGCGTCGAAGCGGGGGCGGTG
TTCGCCGAGATCGGCCCGCGCATGGCCGAGTTGAGCGGTTCCCGGCTGGCCGCGCAGCAACAGATGGAAG
GCCTCCTGGCGCCGCACCGGCCCAAGGAGCCCGCGTGGTTCCTGGCCACCGTCGGCGTCTCGCCCGACCA
CCAGGGCAAGGGTCTGGGCAGCGCCGTCGTGCTCCCCGGAGTGGAGGCGGCCGAGCGCGCCGGGGTGCCC
GCCTTCCTGGAGACCTCCGCGCCCCGCAACCTCCCCTTCTACGAGCGGCTCGGCTTCACCGTCACCGCCG
ACGTCGAGGTGCCCGAAGGACCGCGCACCTGGTGCATGACCCGCAAGCCCGGTGCCGAAGGTAGAGGTTC
TCTCCTCACTTGTGGTGATGTTGAAGAAAACCCTGGTCCAATGTCTAGACTGGACAAGAGCAAAGTCATA
AACGGAGCTCTGGAATTACTCAATGGTGTCGGTATCGAAGGCCTGACGACAAGGAAACTCGCTCAAAAGC
TGGGAGTTGAGCAGCCTACCCTGTACTGGCACGTGAAGAACAAGCGGGCCCTGCTCGATGCCCTGCCAAT
CGAGATGCTGGACAGGCATCATACCCACTTCTGCCCCCTGGAAGGCGAGTCATGGCAAGACTTTCTGCGG
AACAACGCCAAGTCATACCGCTGTGCTCTCCTCTCACATCGCGACGGGGCTAAAGTGCATCTCGGCACCC
GCCCAACAGAGAAACAGTACGAAACCCTGGAAAATCAGCTCGCGTTCCTGTGTCAGCAAGGCTTCTCCCT
GGAGAACGCACTGTACGCTCTGTCCGCCGTGGGCCACTTTACACTGGGCTGCGTATTGGAGGAACAGGAG
CATCAAGTAGCAAAAGAGGAAAGAGAGACACCTACCACCGATTCTATGCCCCCACTTCTGAGACAAGCAA
TTGAGCTGTTCGACCGGCAGGGAGCCGAACCTGCCTTCCTTTTCGGCCTGGAACTAATCATATGTGGCCT
GGAGAAACAGCTAAAGTGCGAAAGCGGCGGGCCGACCGACGCCCTTGACGATTTTGACTTAGACATGCTC
CCAGCCGATGCCCTTGACGACTTTGACCTTGATATGCTGCCTGCTGACGCTCTTGACGATTTTGACCTTG
ACATGCTCCCCGGGTAACTAAGTAAGGATCGATCCAAGATATCGTATTCTTAACTATGTTGCTCCTTTTA
CGCTATGTGGATACGCTGCTTTAATGCCTTTGTATCATGCTATTGCTTCCCGTATGGCTTTCATTTTCTC
CTCCTTGTATAAATCCTGGTTGCTGTCTCTTTATGAGGAGTTGTGGCCCGTTGTCAGGCAACGTGGCGTG
GTGTGCACTGTGTTTGCTGACGCAACCCCCACTGGTTGGGGCATTGCCACCACCTGTCAGCTCCTTTCCG
GGACTTTCGCTTTCCCCCTCCCTATTGCCACGGCGGAACTCATCGCCGCCTGCCTTGCCCGCTGCTGGAC
AGGGGCTCGGCTGTTGGGCACTGACAATTCCGTGGTGTTGTCGGGGAAGCTGACGTCCTTTCCATGGCTG
CTCGCCTGTGTTGCCACCTGGATTCTGCGCGGGACGTCCTTCTGCTACGTCCCTTCGGCCCTCAATCCAG
CGGACCTTCCTTCCCGCGGCCTGCTGCCGGCTCTGCGGCCTCTTCCGCGTCTTCGCCTTCGCCCTCAGAC
GAGTCGGATCTCCCTTTGGGCCGCCTCCCCGCCTGTTTCGCCTCGGCGTCCGGACTAGAGGTACCTTTAA
GACCAATGACTTACAAGGCAGCTGTAGATCTTAGCCACTTTTTAAAAGAAAAGGGGGGACTGGAAGGGCT
AATTCACTCCCAACGAAGACAAGATCTGCTTTTTGCTTGTACTGGGTCTCTCTGGTTAGACCAGATCTGA
GCCTGGGAGCTCTCTGGCTAACTAGGGAACCCACTGCTTAAGCCTCAATAAAGCTTGCCTTGAGTGCTTC
AAGTAGTGTGTGCCCGTCTGTTGTGTGACTCTGGTAACTAGAGATCCCTCAGACCCTTTTAGTCAGTGTG
GAAAATCTCTAGCAGTAGTAGTTCATGTCATCTTATTATTCAGTATTTATAACTTGCAAAGAAATGAATA
TCAGAGAGTGAGAGGAACTTGTTTATTGCAGCTTATAATGGTTACAAATAAAGCAATAGCATCACAAATT
TCACAAATAAAGCATTTTTTTCACTGCATTCTAGTTGTGGTTTGTCCAAACTCATCAATGTATCTTATCA
TGTCTGGCTCTAGCTATCCCGCCCCTAACTCCGCCCATCCCGCCCCTAACTCCGCCCAGTTCCGCCCATT
CTCCGCCCCATGGCTGACTAATTTTTTTTATTTATGCAGAGGCCGAGGCCGCCTCGGCCTCTGAGCTATT
CCAGAAGTAGTGAGGAGGCTTTTTTGGAGGCCTTTCAAATATGTATCCGCTCATGAGACAATAACCCTGA
TAAATGCTTCAATAATATTGAAAAAGGAAGAGTATGAGTATTCAACATTTCCGTGTCGCCCTTATTCCCT
TTTTTGCGGCATTTTGCCTTCCTGTTTTTGCTCACCCAGAAACGCTGGTGAAAGTAAAAGATGCTGAAGA
TCAGTTGGGTGCACGAGTGGGTTACATCGAACTGGATCTCAACAGCGGTAAGATCCTTGAGAGTTTTCGC
CCCGAAGAACGTTTTCCAATGATGAGCACTTTTAAAGTTCTGCTATGTGGCGCGGTATTATCCCGTATTG
ACGCCGGGCAAGAGCAACTCGGTCGCCGCATACACTATTCTCAGAATGACTTGGTTGAGTACTCACCAGT
CACAGAAAAGCATCTTACGGATGGCATGACAGTAAGAGAATTATGCAGTGCTGCCATAACCATGAGTGAT
AACACTGCGGCCAACTTACTTCTGACAACGATCGGAGGACCGAAGGAGCTAACCGCTTTTTTGCACAACA
TGGGGGATCATGTAACTCGCCTTGATCGTTGGGAACCGGAGCTGAATGAAGCCATACCAAACGACGAGCG
TGACACCACGATGCCTGTAGCAATGGCAACAACGTTGCGCAAACTATTAACTGGCGAACTACTTACTCTA
GCTTCCCGGCAACAATTAATAGACTGGATGGAGGCGGATAAAGTTGCAGGACCACTTCTGCGCTCGGCCC
TTCCGGCTGGCTGGTTTATTGCTGATAAATCTGGAGCCGGTGAGCGTGGGTCTCGCGGTATCATTGCAGC
ACTGGGGCCAGATGGTAAGCCCTCCCGTATCGTAGTTATCTACACGACGGGGAGTCAGGCAACTATGGAT
GAACGAAATAGACAGATCGCTGAGATAGGTGCCTCACTGATTAAGCATTGGTAACTGTCAGACCAAGTTT
ACTCATATATACTTTAGATTGATTTAAAACTTCATTTTTAATTTAAAAGGATCTAGGTGAAGATCCTTTT
TGATAATCTCATGACCAAAATCCCTTAACGTGAGTTTTCGTTCCACTGAGCGTCAGACCCCGTAGAAAAG
ATCAAAGGATCTTCTTGAGATCCTTTTTTTCTGCGCGTAATCTGCTGCTTGCAAACAAAAAAACCACCGC
TACCAGCGGTGGTTTGTTTGCCGGATCAAGAGCTACCAACTCTTTTTCCGAAGGTAACTGGCTTCAGCAG
AGCGCAGATACCAAATACTGTTCTTCTAGTGTAGCCGTAGTTAGGCCACCACTTCAAGAACTCTGTAGCA
CCGCCTACATACCTCGCTCTGCTAATCCTGTTACCAGTGGCTGCTGCCAGTGGCGATAAGTCGTGTCTTA
CCGGGTTGGACTCAAGACGATAGTTACCGGATAAGGCGCAGCGGTCGGGCTGAACGGGGGGTTCGTGCAC
ACAGCCCAGCTTGGAGCGAACGACCTACACCGAACTGAGATACCTACAGCGTGAGCTATGAGAAAGCGCC
ACGCTTCCCGAAGGGAGAAAGGCGGACAGGTATCCGGTAAGCGGCAGGGTCGGAACAGGAGAGCGCACGA
GGGAGCTTCCAGGGGGAAACGCCTGGTATCTTTATAGTCCTGTCGGGTTTCGCCACCTCTGACTTGAGCG
TCGATTTTTGTGATGCTCGTCAGGGGGGCGGAGCCTATGGAAAAACGCCAGCAACGCGGCCTTTTTACGG
TTCCTGGCCTTTTGCTGGCCTTTTGCTCACATGTTCTTTCCTGCGTTATCCCCTGATTCTGTGGATAACC
GTATTACCGCCTTTGAGTGAGCTGATACCGCTCGCCGCAGCCGAACGACCGAGCGCAGCGAGTCAGTGAG
CGAGGAAGCGGAAGAGCGCCCAATACGCAAACCGCCTCTCCCCGCGCGTTGGCCGATTCATTAATGCAGC
TGGCACGACAGGTTTCCCGACTGGAAAGCGGGCAGTGAGCGCAACGCAATTAATGTGAGTTAGCTCACTC
ATTAGGCACCCCAGGCTTTACACTTTATGCTTCCGGCTCGTATGTTGTGTGGAATTGTGAGCGGATAACA
ATTTCACACAGGAAACAGCTATGACCATGATTACGCCAAGCGCGCAATTAACCCTCACTAAAGGGAACAA
AAGCTGGAGCTGCAAGCTTAATGTAGTCTTATGCAATACTCTTGTAGTCTTGCAACATGGTAACGATGAG
TTAGCAACATGCCTTACAAGGAGAGAAAAAGCACCGTGCATGCCGATTGGTGGAAGTAAGGTGGTACGAT
CGTGCCTTATTAGGAAGGCAACAGACGGGTCTGACATGGATTGGACGAACCACTGAATTGCCGCATTGCA
GAGATATTGTATTTAAGTGCCTAGCTCGATACATAAACGGGTCTCTCTGGTTAGACCAGATCTGAGCCTG
GGAGCTCTCTGGCTAACTAGGGAACCCACTGCTTAAGCCTCAATAAAGCTTGCCTTGAGTGCTTCAAGTA
GTGTGTGCCCGTCTGTTGTGTGACTCTGGTAACTAGAGATCCCTCAGACCCTTTTAGTCAGTGTGGAAAA
TCTCTAGCAGTGGCGCCCGAACAGGGACTTGAAAGCGAAAGGGAAACCAGAGGAGCTCTCTCGACGCAGG
ACTCGGCTTGCTGAAGCGCGCACGGCAAGAGGCGAGGGGCGGCGACTGGTGAGTACGCCAAAAATTTTGA
CTAGCGGAGGCTAGAAGGAGAGAGATGGGTGCGAGAGCGTCAGTATTAAGCGGGGGAGAATTAGATCGCG
ATGGGAAAAAATTCGGTTAAGGCCAGGGGGAAAGAAAAAATATAAATTAAAACATATAGTATGGGCAAGC
AGGGAGCTAGAACGATTCGCAGTTAATCCTGGCCTGTTAGAAACATCAGAAGGCTGTAGACAAATACTGG
GACAGCTACAACCATCCCTTCAGACAGGATCAGAAGAACTTAGATCATTATATAATACAGTAGCAACCCT
CTATTGTGTGCATCAAAGGATAGAGATAAAAGACACCAAGGAAGCTTTAGACAAGATAGAGGAAGAGCAA
AACAAAAGTAAGACCACCGCACAGCAAGCGGCCGCTGATCTTCAGACCTGGAGGAGGAGATATGAGGGAC
AATTGGAGAAGTGAATTATATAAATATAAAGTAGTAAAAATTGAACCATTAGGAGTAGCACCCACCAAGG
CAAAGAGAAGAGTGGTGCAGAGAGAAAAAAGAGCAGTGGGAATAGGAGCTTTGTTCCTTGGGTTCTTGGG
AGCAGCAGGAAGCACTATGGGCGCAGCGTCAATGACGCTGACGGTACAGGCCAGACAATTATTGTCTGGT
ATAGTGCAGCAGCAGAACAATTTGCTGAGGGCTATTGAGGCGCAACAGCATCTGTTGCAACTCACAGTCT
GGGGCATCAAGCAGCTCCAGGCAAGAATCCTGGCTGTGGAAAGATACCTAAAGGATCAACAGCTCCTGGG
GATTTGGGGTTGCTCTGGAAAACTCATTTGCACCACTGCTGTGCCTTGGAATGCTAGTTGGAGTAATAAA
TCTCTGGAACAGATTTGGAATCACACGACCTGGATGGAGTGGGACAGAGAAATTAACAATTACACAAGCT
TAATACACTCCTTAATTGAAGAATCGCAAAACCAGCAAGAAAAGAATGAACAAGAATTATTGGAATTAGA
TAAATGGGCAAGTTTGTGGAATTGGTTTAACATAACAAATTGGCTGTGGTATATAAAATTATTCATAATG
ATAGTAGGAGGCTTGGTAGGTTTAAGAATAGTTTTTGCTGTACTTTCTATAGTGAATAGAGTTAGGCAGG
GATATTCACCATTATCGTTTCAGACCCACCTCCCAACCCCGAGGGGAC
